>Addgene plasmid #215339 | pMVV109 | addgene full sequence | sequence record 434119 | Addgene NGS Result
CTGTCACCGGATGTGCTTTCCGGTCTGATGAGTCCGTGAGGACGAAACAGCCTCTACAAATAATTTTGTT
TAATACTAGAGAAAGAGGGGAAATACTAGATGAGCAAAGGAGAAGAACTTTTCACTGGAGTTGTCCCAAT
TCTTGTTGAATTAGATGGTGATGTTAATGGGCACAAATTTTCTGTCCGTGGAGAGGGTGAAGGTGATGCT
ACAAACGGAAAACTCACCCTTAAATTTATTTGCACTACTGGAAAACTACCTGTTCCGTGGCCAACACTTG
TCACTACTCTGACCTATGGTGTTCAATGCTTTTCCCGTTATCCGGATCACATGAAACGGCATGACTTTTT
CAAGAGTGCCATGCCCGAAGGTTATGTACAGGAACGCACTATATCTTTCAAAGATGACGGGACCTACAAG
ACGCGTGCTGAAGTCAAGTTTGAAGGTGATACCCTTGTTAATCGTATCGAGTTAAAGGGTATTGATTTTA
AAGAAGATGGAAACATTCTTGGACACAAACTTGAGTACAACTTTAACTCACACAATGTATACATCACGGC
AGACAAACAAAAGAATGGAATCAAAGCTAACTTCAAAATTCGCCACAACGTTGAAGATGGTTCCGTTCAA
CTAGCAGACCATTATCAACAAAATACTCCAATTGGCGATGGCCCTGTCCTTTTACCAGACAACCATTACC
TGTCGACACAATCTGTCCTTTCGAAAGATCCCAACGAAAAGCGTGACCACATGGTCCTTCTTGAGTTTGT
AACTGCTGCTGGGATTACACATGGCATGGATGAGCTCTACAAATAACTCGGTACCAAATTCCAGAAAAGA
GGCCTCCCGAAAGGGGGGCCTTTTTTCGTTTTGGTCCAATGGCGGCGCGCCATCGAATGGCGCAAAACCT
TTCGCGGTATGGCATGATAGCGCCCGGAAGAGAGTCAATTCAGGGTGGTGAATATGATTGAGAATACCTA
TAGCGAAAAGTTCGAGTCCGCGTTCGAACAGATCAAAGCGGCGGCCAACGTGGATGCCGCCATCCGTATT
CTCCAGGCGGAATATAACCTCGATTTCGTCACCTACCATCTCGCCCAGACAATCGCGAGCAAGATCGATT
CGCCCTTCGTGCGCACCACCTATCCGGATGCCTGGGTTTCCCGTTACCTCCTCAACTGCTATGTGAAGGT
CGATCCGATCATCAAGCAGGGCTTCGAACGCCAGCTGCCCTTCGACTGGAGCGAGGTCGAACCGACGCCG
GAGGCCTATGCCATGCTGGTCGACGCCCAGAAACACGGCATCGATGACAATGGCTACTCCATCCCCGTCG
CCGACAAGGCGCAGCGCCGCGCCCTGCTGTCGCTGAATGCCCATATACCGGCCGACGAATGGACCGAGCT
CGTGCGCCGCTGCCGCAATGAGTGGATCGAGATCGCCCATCTGATCCACCGCAAGGCCGTATATGAGCTG
CATGGCGAAAACGATCCGGTGCCGGCATTGTCGCCGCGCGAGATCGAGTGTCTGCACTGGACCGCCCTCG
GCAAGGATTACAAGGATATTTCGGTCATCCTGGGCATATCAGAGCATACCACACGCGATTACCTGAAAAC
CGCCCGCTTCAGGCTCGGCTGCACCACGATCTCGGCCGCCGCGTCGCGGGCTGTTCAATTGCGCATCATC
AATCCCTATAGGATCCGCATGACGCGACGTAATTGGTAATAGCCTAATTGGTAACGAATCAGACAATTGA
CGGCTCGAGGGAGTAGCATAGGGTTTGCAGAATCCCTGCTTCGTCCATTTGACAGGCACATTATGCATCG
ATGATAAGCTGTCAAACATGAGCAGATCCTCTACGCCGGACGCATCGTGGCCGGCATCACCGGCGCCACA
GGTGCGGTTGCTGGCGCCTATATCGCCGACATCACCGATGGGGAAGATCGGGCTCGCCACTTCGGGCTCA
TGAGCAAATATTTTATCTGAGGTGCTTCCTCGCTCACTGACTCGCTGCACGAGGCAGACCTCAGCGCTAG
CGGAGTGTATACTGGCTTACTATGTTGGCACTGATGAGGGTGTCAGTGAAGTGCTTCATGTGGCAGGAGA
AAAAAGGCTGCACCGGTGCGTCAGCAGAATATGTGATACAGGATATATTCCGCTTCCTCGCTCACTGACT
CGCTACGCTCGGTCGTTCGACTGCGGCGAGCGGAAATGGCTTACGAACGGGGCGGAGATTTCCTGGAAGA
TGCCAGGAAGATACTTAACAGGGAAGTGAGAGGGCCGCGGCAAAGCCGTTCTACCGGCGCGGCAGCGTGA
CCCGTGTCGGCGGCTCCAACGGCTCGCCATCGTCCAGAAAACACGGCTCATCGGGCATCGGCAGGCGCTG
CTGCCCGCGCCGTTCCCATTCCTCCGTTTCGGTCAAGGCTGGCAGGTCTGGTTCCATGCCCGGAATGCCG
GGCTGGCTGGGCGGCTCCTCGCCGGGGCCGGTCGGTAGTTGCTGCTCGCCCGGATACAGGGTCGGGATGC
GGCGCAGGTCGCCATGCCCCAACAGCGATTCGTCCTGGTCGTCGTGATCAACCACCACGGCGGCACTGAA
CACCGACAGGCGCAACTGGTCGCGGGGCTGGCCCCACGCCACGCGGTCATTGACCACGTAGGCCGACACG
GTGCCGGGGCCGTTGAGCTTCACGACGGAGATCCAGCGCTCGGCCACCAAGTCCTTGACTGCGTATTGGA
CCGTCCGCAAAGAACGTCCGATGAGCTTGGAAAGTGTCTTCTGGCTGACCACCACGGCGTTCTGGTGGCC
CATCTGCGCCACGAGGTGATGCAGCAGCATTGCCGCCGTGGGTTTCCTCGCAATAAGCCCGGCCCACGCC
TCATGCGCTTTGCGTTCCGTTTGCACCCAGTGACCGGGCTTGTTCTTGGCTTGAATGCCGATTTCTCTGG
ACTGCGTGGCCATGCTTATCTCCATGCGGTAGGGGTGCCGCACGGTTGCGGCACCATGCGCAATCAGCTG
CAACTTTTCGGCAGCGCGACAACAATTATGCGTTGCGTAAAAGTGGCAGTCAATTACAGATTTTCTTTAA
CCTACGCAATGAGCTATTGCGGGGGGTGCCGCAATGAGCTGTTGCGTACCCCCCTTTTTTAAGTTGTTGA
TTTTTAAGTCTTTCGCATTTCGCCCTATATCTAGTTCTTTGGTGCCCAAAGAAGGGCACCCCTGCGGGGT
TCCCCCACGCCTTCGGCGCGGCTCCCCCTCCGGCAAAAAGTGGCCCCTCCGGGGCTTGTTGATCGACTGC
GCGGCCTTCGGCCTTGCCCAAGGTGGCGCTGCCCCCTTGGAACCCCCGCACTCGCCGCCGTGAGGCTCGG
GGGGCAGGCGGGCGGGCTTCGCCCTTCGACTGCCCCCACTCGCATAGGCTTGGGTCGTTCCAGGCGCGTC
AAGGCCAAGCCGCTGCGCGGTCGCTGCGCGAGCCTTGACCCGCCTTCCACTTGGTGTCCAACCGGCAAGC
GAAGCGCGCAGGCCGCAGGCCGGAGGCTTTTCCCCAGAGAAAATTAAAAAAATTGATGGGGCAAGGCCGC
AGGCCGCGCAGTTGGAGCCGGTGGGTATGTGGTCGAAGGCTGGGTAGCCGGTGGGCAATCCCTGTGGTCA
AGCTCGTGGGCAGGCGCAGCCTGTCCATCAGCTTGTCCAGCAGGGTTGTCCACGGGCCGAGCGAAGCGAG
CCAGCCGGTGGCCGCGAAGATCATCTTATTAAGGGGTCTGACGCTCAGTGGAACGAAAAATCAATCTAAA
GTATATATGAGTAAACTTGGTCTGACAGTTACCTTAGAAAAACTCATCGAGCATCAAATGAAACTGCAAT
TTATTCATATCAGGATTATCAATACCATATTTTTGAAAAAGCCGTTTCTGTAATGAAGGAGAAAACTCAC
CGAGGCAGTTCCATAGGATGGCAAGATCCTGGTATCGGTCTGCGATTCCGACTCGTCCAACATCAATACA
ACCTATTAATTTCCCCTCGTCAAAAATAAGGTTATCAAGTGAGAAATCACCATGAGTGACGACTGAATCC
GGTGAGAATGGCAAAAGCTTATGCATTTCTTTCCAGACTTGTTCAACAGGCCAGCCATTACGCTCGTCAT
CAAAATCACTCGCATCAACCAAACCGTTATTCATTCGTGATTGCGCCTGAGCGAGACGAAATACGCGATC
GCTGTTAAAAGGACAATTACAAACAGGAATCGAATGCAACCGGCGCAGGAACACTGCCAGCGCATCAACA
ATATTTTCACCTGAATCAGGATATTCTTCTAATACCTGGAATGCTGTTTTCCCGGGGATCGCAGTGGTGA
GTAACCATGCATCATCAGGAGTACGGATAAAATGCTTGATGGTCGGAAGAGGCATAAATTCCGTCAGCCA
GTTTAGTCTGACCATCTCATCTGTAACATCATTGGCAACGCTACCTTTGCCATGTTTCAGAAACAACTCT
GGCGCATCGGGCTTCCCATACAATCGATAGATTGTCGCACCTGATTGCCCGACATTATCGCGAGCCCATT
TATACCCATATAAATCAGCATCCATGTTGGAATTTAATCGCGGCCTGGAGCAAGACGTTTCCCGTTGAAT
ATGGCTCATAACACCCCTTGTATTACTGTTTATGTAAGCAGACAGTTTTATTGTTCATGATGATATATTT
TTATCTTGTGCAATGTACATCAGAGATTTTGAGACACAACCAATTATTGAAGGCCTCCCTAACGGGGGGC
CTTTTTTTGTTTCTGGTCTCCCGCTTAACGATCGTTGGCTGCCCTTTGTGCGTCCAAACGGACGCACGGC
GCTCTAAAGCGGGTCGCGATCTTTCAGATTCGCTCCTCGCGCTTTCAGTCTTTGTTTTGGCGCATGTCGT
TATCGCAAAACCGCTGCACACTTTTGCGCGACATGCTCTGATCCCCCTCATCTGGGGGGGCCTATCTGAG
GGAATTTCCGATCCGGCTCGCCTGAACCATTCTGCTTTCCACGAACTTGAAAACGCTAG
Features (pLannotate 1.2.2; 11 found; start..end, strand, type, name):
      1..50      +  misc_RNA       sTRSV HHRz: hammerhead ribozyme from the tobacco ringspot virus satellite RNA (Khvorova et al., 2003)
    100..813     +  CDS            Superfolder GFP: Superfolder GFP is a basic (constitutively fluorescent) green fluorescent protein published in 2005, derived from Aequorea victoria. It is reported to be a very rapidly-maturing weak dimer.
    890..963     +  promoter       lacI promoter (fragment): lacI
   1817..1835    -  promoter       tet promoter (fragment): E. coli promoter for tetracycline efflux protein gene
   1845..1965    +  CDS            TcR (fragment): tetracycline efflux protein; tet; confers resistance to tetracycline
   1984..2006    -  rep_origin     RSF ori (fragment): Plasmids containing the RSF 1030 origin of replication can be propagated in E. coli cells that contain additional plasmids with compatible origins.
   2023..2049    +  misc_feature   bom (fragment): basis of mobility region from pBR322
   2148..2203    -  rep_origin     RSF ori (fragment): Plasmids containing the RSF 1030 origin of replication can be propagated in E. coli cells that contain additional plasmids with compatible origins.
   2291..2953    -  CDS            pBBR1 Rep: replication protein for the broad-host-range plasmid pBBR1 from Bordetella bronchiseptica
   2954..3725    -  rep_origin     pBBR1 oriV: replication origin of the broad-host-range plasmid pBBR1 from Bordetella bronchiseptica; requires the pBBR1 Rep protein for replication
   3814..4629    -  CDS            KanR: aminoglycoside phosphotransferase; aph(3')-Ia; confers resistance to kanamycin in bacteria or G418 (Geneticin®) in eukaryotes
