[The description below was written by a language model from this plasmid's Addgene catalogue record and pLannotate feature annotations shown in this document.]
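Description:
pMVV109 is a low-copy, broad-host-range bacterial expression plasmid built on a pBBR1 (BBR1) backbone and used as an inducible fluorescent reporter for synthetic biology work. Replication depends on the pBBR1 oriV together with the plasmid-encoded pBBR1 Rep protein, a pairing that supports maintenance in many Gram-negative bacteria beyond E. coli. Selection is by kanamycin through an aph(3')-Ia aminoglycoside phosphotransferase gene. The annotation also picks up short fragments resembling tet promoter/TcR, RSF ori and bom sequences. These are partial matches only and are probably backbone remnants or chance similarity, not functional elements.

The payload is the 3OC14-HSL-responsive induction cassette taken from the Marionette sensor collection. It consists of the optimized regulator CinRAM, which the record says is expressed constitutively, and its cognate PCin promoter driving untagged superfolder GFP. A fragment of the lacI promoter is annotated just downstream of sfGFP, ahead of an unannotated stretch. It may be what drives the regulator, but neither the cinRAM coding sequence nor PCin itself is called out in the feature table. A hammerhead ribozyme from the tobacco ringspot virus satellite RNA lies immediately upstream of the sfGFP coding region. Ribozymes in this position typically act as insulators, cleaving off the promoter-derived 5' leader so that translation is less affected by promoter context. Adding the acyl-homoserine lactone 3OC14-HSL activates CinRAM and switches on sfGFP, giving a fluorescence readout of induction. The associated work describes a genetic toolbox for nitrogen-fixing soil microbes, so the plasmid serves to characterize this inducible system in such non-model hosts.
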