Addgene plasmid #215339: pMVV109
Purpose: Expresses sfGFP under induction with the 3OC14-HSL Marionette Cassette (CinRAM + PCin-sfGFP) with a BBR1 backbone.
Depositing lab: Brian Pfleger. Depositing organization: University of Wisconsin, Madison. Publication: Synthetic Biology Toolbox for Nitrogen-Fixing Soil Microbes. Venkataraman M, Ynigez-Gutierrez A, Infante V, MacIntyre A, Fernandes-Junior PI, Ane JM, Pfleger B. ACS Synth Biol. 2023 Dec 15;12(12):3623-3634. doi: 10.1021/acssynbio.3c00414. Epub 2023 Nov 21. PubMed 37988619.
Backbone
  Vector backbone: BBR1
  Backbone size w/o insert (bp): 4400
  Total vector size (bp): 5029
  Modifications to backbone: Constitutive cinRAM expression
  Vector type: Bacterial Expression, Synthetic Biology
Growth in bacteria
  Bacterial resistance: Kanamycin, 50 μg/mL
  Growth temperature: 37°C
  Growth strain: DH5alpha
  Copy number: Low Copy
Gene/Insert
  Gene/Insert name: sfGFP
  Species: Synthetic
  Insert size (bp): 711
  Promoter: PCin
  Tag / fusion protein: None
  Cloning method: Gibson Cloning
  Sequencing primers: 5′ na
Resource information
  A portion of this plasmid was derived from a plasmid made by: Optimized induction cassettes were cloned from the Marionette sensor collection into broad host origin BBR1: https://www.addgene.org/kits/marionette-sensor-collection/ https://doi.org/10.1038/s41589-018-0168-3
Terms and licenses: Academic/Nonprofit Terms; Industry Terms: Not Available to Industry
How to cite: pMVV109 was a gift from Brian Pfleger (Addgene plasmid # 215339 ; http://n2t.net/addgene:215339 ; RRID:Addgene_215339)
